>Addgene plasmid #110154 | pcDNA3-HA-BHLHE40 | addgene full sequence | sequence record 210915 | Addgene NGS Result
CCGAAAAGTGCCACCTGACGTCGACGGATCGGGAGATCTCCCGATCCCCTATGGTGCACTCTCAGTACAA
TCTGCTCTGATGCCGCATAGTTAAGCCAGTATCTGCTCCCTGCTTGTGTGTTGGAGGTCGCTGAGTAGTG
CGCGAGCAAAATTTAAGCTACAACAAGGCAAGGCTTGACCGACAATTGCATGAAGAATCTGCTTAGGGTT
AGGCGTTTTGCGCTGCTTCGCGATGTACGGGCCAGATATACGCGTTGACATTGATTATTGACTAGTTATT
AATAGTAATCAATTACGGGGTCATTAGTTCATAGCCCATATATGGAGTTCCGCGTTACATAACTTACGGT
AAATGGCCCGCCTGGCTGACCGCCCAACGACCCCCGCCCATTGACGTCAATAATGACGTATGTTCCCATA
GTAACGCCAATAGGGACTTTCCATTGACGTCAATGGGTGGAGTATTTACGGTAAACTGCCCACTTGGCAG
TACATCAAGTGTATCATATGCCAAGTACGCCCCCTATTGACGTCAATGACGGTAAATGGCCCGCCTGGCA
TTATGCCCAGTACATGACCTTATGGGACTTTCCTACTTGGCAGTACATCTACGTATTAGTCATCGCTATT
ACCATGGTGATGCGGTTTTGGCAGTACATCAATGGGCGTGGATAGCGGTTTGACTCACGGGGATTTCCAA
GTCTCCACCCCATTGACGTCAATGGGAGTTTGTTTTGGCACCAAAATCAACGGGACTTTCCAAAATGTCG
TAACAACTCCGCCCCATTGACGCAAATGGGCGGTAGGCGTGTACGGTGGGAGGTCTATATAAGCAGAGCT
CTCTGGCTAACTAGAGAACCCACTGCTTACTGGCTTATCGAAATTAATACGACTCACTATAGGGAGACCC
AAGCTTGGTACCGAGCTCGGATCCACTAGTAACGGCCGCCAGTGTGCTGGAATTCGCCACCATGTACCCC
TACGACGTGCCCGACTACGCCGAGCGGATCCCCAGCGCGCAACCACCCCCCGCCTGCCTGCCCAAAGCAC
CGGGACTGGAGCACGGAGACCTACCAGGGATGTACCCTGCCCACATGTACCAAGTGTACAAGTCAAGACG
GGGAATAAAGCGGAGCGAGGACAGCAAGGAGACCTACAAATTGCCGCACCGGCTCATCGAGAAAAAGAGA
CGTGACCGGATTAACGAGTGCATCGCCCAGCTGAAGGATCTCCTACCCGAACATCTCAAACTTACAACTT
TGGGTCACTTGGAAAAAGCAGTGGTTCTTGAACTTACCTTGAAGCATGTGAAAGCACTAACAAACCTAAT
TGATCAGCAGCAGCAGAAAATCATTGCCCTGCAGAGTGGTTTACAAGCTGGTGAGCTGTCAGGGAGAAAT
GTCGAAACAGGTCAAGAGATGTTCTGCTCAGGTTTCCAGACATGTGCCCGGGAGGTGCTTCAGTATCTGG
CCAAGCACGAGAACACTCGGGACCTGAAGTCTTCGCAGCTTGTCACCCACCTCCACCGGGTGGTCTCGGA
GCTGCTGCAGGGTGGTACCTCCAGGAAGCCATCAGACCCAGCTCCCAAAGTGATGGACTTCAAGGAAAAA
CCCAGCTCTCCGGCCAAAGGTTCGGAAGGTCCTGGGAAAAACTGCGTGCCAGTCATCCAGCGGACTTTCG
CTCACTCGAGTGGGGAGCAGAGCGGCAGCGACACGGACACAGACAGTGGCTATGGAGGAGAATCGGAGAA
GGGCGACTTGCGCAGTGAGCAGCCGTGCTTCAAAAGTGACCACGGACGCAGGTTCACGATGGGAGAAAGG
ATCGGCGCAATTAAGCAAGAGTCCGAAGAACCCCCCACAAAAAAGAACCGGATGCAGCTTTCGGATGATG
AAGGCCATTTCACTAGCAGTGACCTGATCAGCTCCCCGTTCCTGGGCCCACACCCACACCAGCCTCCTTT
CTGCCTGCCCTTCTACCTGATCCCACCTTCAGCGACTGCCTACCTGCCCATGCTGGAGAAGTGCTGGTAT
CCCACCTCAGTGCCAGTGCTATACCCAGGCCTCAACGCCTCTGCCGCAGCCCTCTCTAGCTTCATGAACC
CAGACAAGATCTCGGCTCCCTTGCTCATGCCCCAGAGACTCCCTTCTCCCTTGCCAGCTCATCCGTCCGT
CGACTCTTCTGTCTTGCTCCAAGCTCTGAAGCCAATCCCCCCTTTAAACTTAGAAACCAAAGACTAAGCG
GCCGCTCGAGCATGCATCTAGAGGGCCCTATTCTATAGTGTCACCTAAATGCTAGAGCTCGCTGATCAGC
CTCGACTGTGCCTTCTAGTTGCCAGCCATCTGTTGTTTGCCCCTCCCCCGTGCCTTCCTTGACCCTGGAA
GGTGCCACTCCCACTGTCCTTTCCTAATAAAATGAGGAAATTGCATCGCATTGTCTGAGTAGGTGTCATT
CTATTCTGGGGGGTGGGGTGGGGCAGGACAGCAAGGGGGAGGATTGGGAAGACAATAGCAGGCATGCTGG
GGATGCGGTGGGCTCTATGGCTTCTGAGGCGGAAAGAACCAGCTGGGGCTCTAGGGGGTATCCCC
[124 nt withheld, positions 2586-2709]
C
[91 nt withheld, positions 2711-2801]
A
[49 nt withheld, positions 2803-2851]
CCTTTGACGTTGGAGTCCACGTTCTTT
[37 nt withheld, positions 2879-2915]
ACCCTATCTCGGTCTATTCTTTTGATTTATAAGGGATTTTGCCGATTTCGGCCTATTGGTTAAAAAATGA
GCTGATTTAACAAAAATTTAACGCGAATTAATTCTGTGGAATGTGTGTCAGTTAGGGTGTGGAAAGTCCC
CAGGCTCCCCAGCAGGCAGAAGTATGCAAAGCATGCATCTCAATTAGTCAGCAACCAGGTGTGGAAAGTC
CCCAGGCTCCCCAGCAGGCAGAAGTATGCAAAGCATGCATCTCAATTAGTCAGCAACCATAGTCCCGCCC
CTAACTCCGCCCATCCCGCCCCTAACTCCGCCCAGTTCCGCCCATTCTCCGCCCCATGGCTGACTAATTT
TTTTTATTTATGCAGAGGCCGAGGCCGCCTCTGCCTCTGAGCTATTCCAGAAGTAGTGAGGAGGCTTTTT
TGGAGGCCTAGGCTTTTGCAAAAAGCTCCCGGGAGCTTGTATATCCATTTTCGGATCTGATCAAGAGACA
GGATGAGGATCGTTTCGCATGATTGAACAAGATGGATTGCACGCAGGTTCTCCGGCCGCTTGGGTGGAGA
GGCTATTCGGCTATGACTGGGCACAACAGACAATCGGCTGCTCTGATGCCGCCGTGTTCCGGCTGTCAGC
GCAGGGGCGCCCGGTTCTTTTTGTCAAGACCGACCTGTCCGGTGCCCTGAATGAACTGCAGGACGAGGCA
GCGCGGCTATCGTGGCTGGCCACGACGGGCGTTCCTTGCGCAGCTGTGCTCGACGTTGTCACTGAAGCGG
GAAGGGACTGGCTGCTATTGGGCGAAGTGCCGGGGCAGGATCTCCTGTCATCTCACCTTGCTCCTGCCGA
GAAAGTATCCATCATGGCTGATGCAATGCGGCGGCTGCATACGCTTGATCCGGCTACCTGCCCATTCGAC
CACCAAGCGAAACATCGCATCGAGCGAGCACGTACTCGGATGGAAGCCGGTCTTGTCGATCAGGATGATC
TGGACGAAGAGCATCAGGGGCTCGCGCCAGCCGAACTGTTCGCCAGGCTCAAGGCGCGCATGCCCGACGG
CGAGGATCTCGTCGTGACCCATGGCGATGCCTGCTTGCCGAATATCATGGTGGAAAATGGCCGCTTTTCT
GGATTCATCGACTGTGGCCGGCTGGGTGTGGCGGACCGCTATCAGGACATAGCGTTGGCTACCCGTGATA
TTGCTGAAGAGCTTGGCGGCGAATGGGCTGACCGCTTCCTCGTGCTTTACGGTATCGCCGCTCCCGATTC
GCAGCGCATCGCCTTCTATCGCCTTCTTGACGAGTTCTTCTGAGCGGGACTCTGGGGTTCGAAATGACCG
ACCAAGCGACGCCCAACCTGCCATCACGAGATTTCGATTCCACCGCCGCCTTCTATGAAAGGTTGGGCTT
CGGAATCGTTTTCCGGGACGCCGGCTGGATGATCCTCCAGCGCGGGGATCTCATGCTGGAGTTCTTCGCC
CACCCCAACTTGTTTATTGCAGCTTATAATGGTTACAAATAAAGCAATAGCATCACAAATTTCACAAATA
AAGCATTTTTTTCACTGCATTCTAGTTGTGGTTTGTCCAAACTCATCAATGTATCTTATCATGTCTGTAT
ACCGTCGACCTCTAGCTAGAGCTTGGCGTAATCATGGTCATAGCTGTTTCCTGTGTGAAATTGTTATCCG
CTCACAATTCCACACAACATACGAGCCGGAAGCATAAAGTGTAAAGCCTGGGGTGCCTAATGAGTGAGCT
AACTCACATTAATTGCGTTGCGCTCACTGCCCGCTTTCCAGTCGGGAAACCTGTCGTGCCAGCTGCATTA
ATGAATCGGCCAACGCGCGGGGAGAGGCGGTTTGCGTATTGGGCGCTCTTCCGCTTCCTCGCTCACTGAC
TCGCTGCGCTCGGTCGTTCGGCTGCGGCGAGCGGTATCAGCTCACTCAAAGGCGGTAATACGGTTATCCA
CAGAATCAGGGGATAACGCAGGAAAGAACATGTGAGCAAAAGGCCAGCAAAAGGCCAGGAACCGTAAAAA
GGCCGCGTTGCTGGCGTTTTTCCATAGGCTCCGCCCCCCTGACGAGCATCACAAAAATCGACGCTCAAGT
CAGAGGTGGCGAAACCCGACAGGACTATAAAGATACCAGGCGTTTCCCCCTGGAAGCTCCCTCGTGCGCT
CTCCTGTTCCGACCCTGCCGCTTACCGGATACCTGTCCGCCTTTCTCCCTTCGGGAAGCGTGGCGCTTTC
TCATAGCTCACGCTGTAGGTATCTCAGTTCGGTGTAGGTCGTTCGCTCCAAGCTGGGCTGTGTGCACGAA
CCCCCCGTTCAGCCCGACCGCTGCGCCTTATCCGGTAACTATCGTCTTGAGTCCAACCCGGTAAGACACG
ACTTATCGCCACTGGCAGCAGCCACTGGTAACAGGATTAGCAGAGCGAGGTATGTAGGCGGTGCTACAGA
GTTCTTGAAGTGGTGGCCTAACTACGGCTACACTAGAAGAACAGTATTTGGTATCTGCGCTCTGCTGAAG
CCAGTTACCTTCGGAAAAAGAGTTGGTAGCTCTTGATCCGGCAAACAAACCACCGCTGGTAGCGGTGGTT
TTTTTGTTTGCAAGCAGCAGATTACGCGCAGAAAAAAAGGATCTCAAGAAGATCCTTTGATCTTTTCTAC
GGGGTCTGACGCTCAGTGGAACGAAAACTCACGTTAAGGGATTTTGGTCATGAGATTATCAAAAAGGATC
TTCACCTAGATCCTTTTAAATTAAAAATGAAGTTTTAAATCAATCTAAAGTATATATGAGTAAACTTGGT
CTGACAGTTACCAATGCTTAATCAGTGAGGCACCTATCTCAGCGATCTGTCTATTTCGTTCATCCATAGT
TGCCTGACTCCCCGTCGTGTAGATAACTACGATACGGGAGGGCTTACCATCTGGCCCCAGTGCTGCAATG
ATACCGCGAGACCCACGCTCACCGGCTCCAGATTTATCAGCAATAAACCAGCCAGCCGGAAGGGCCGAGC
GCAGAAGTGGTCCTGCAACTTTATCCGCCTCCATCCAGTCTATTAATTGTTGCCGGGAAGCTAGAGTAAG
TAGTTCGCCAGTTAATAGTTTGCGCAACGTTGTTGCCATTGCTACAGGCATCGTGGTGTCACGCTCGTCG
TTTGGTATGGCTTCATTCAGCTCCGGTTCCCAACGATCAAGGCGAGTTACATGATCCCCCATGTTGTGCA
AAAAAGCGGTTAGCTCCTTCGGTCCTCCGATCGTTGTCAGAAGTAAGTTGGCCGCAGTGTTATCACTCAT
GGTTATGGCAGCACTGCATAATTCTCTTACTGTCATGCCATCCGTAAGATGCTTTTCTGTGACTGGTGAG
TACTCAACCAAGTCATTCTGAGAATAGTGTATGCGGCGACCGAGTTGCTCTTGCCCGGCGTCAATACGGG
ATAATACCGCGCCACATAGCAGAACTTTAAAAGTGCTCATCATTGGAAAACGTTCTTCGGGGCGAAAACT
CTCAAGGATCTTACCGCTGTTGAGATCCAGTTCGATGTAACCCACTCGTGCACCCAACTGATCTTCAGCA
TCTTTTACTTTCACCAGCGTTTCTGGGTGAGCAAAAACAGGAAGGCAAAATGCCGCAAAAAAGGGAATAA
GGGCGACACGGAAATGTTGAATACTCATACTCTTCCTTTTTCAATATTATTGAAGCATTTATCAGGGTTA
TTGTCTCATGAGCGGATACATATTTGAATGTATTTAGAAAAATAAACAAATAGGGGTTCCGCGCACATTT
CC
Features (pLannotate 1.2.2; 21 found; start..end, strand, type, name):
     50..102     -  misc_feature   bom (fragment): basis of mobility region from pBR322
    257..636     +  enhancer       CMV enhancer: human cytomegalovirus immediate early enhancer
    637..840     +  promoter       CMV promoter: human cytomegalovirus (CMV) immediate early promoter
    836..869     +  LTR            5' LTR (truncated) (fragment): truncated 5' long terminal repeat (LTR) from HIV-1
    885..903     +  promoter       T7 promoter: promoter for bacteriophage T7 RNA polymerase
   1002..2234    +  CDS            BHLHE40: BHE40_HUMAN - Also known as BHLHB2, DEC1 From Homo sapiens (Human).
   2272..2290    -  promoter       SP6 promoter: promoter for bacteriophage SP6 RNA polymerase
   2316..2540    +  polyA_signal   bGH poly(A) signal: bovine growth hormone polyadenylation signal
   2544..2565    +  promoter       SV40 promoter (fragment): SV40 enhancer and early promoter
   2586..3014    +  rep_origin     f1 ori (sequence partly withheld): f1 bacteriophage origin of replication; arrow indicates direction of (+) strand synthesis
   3028..3357    +  promoter       SV40 promoter: SV40 enhancer and early promoter
   3424..4215    +  CDS            neo: KKA2_KLEPN - Also known as kan, nptII. Experimental evidence at protein level: Swiss-Prot protein existence level 1. Resistance to kanamycin, neomycin, paromomycin, ribostamycin, butirosin and gentamicin B. From Klebsiella pneumoniae.
   4239..4397    +  CDS            ble (fragment): BLE_KLEPN - Experimental evidence at protein level: Swiss-Prot protein existence level 1. Binding protein with a strong affinity to the bleomycin family of antibiotics. Binds to CL990; an antimitotic-antibiotic compound. From Klebsiella pneumoniae.
   4392..4513    +  polyA_signal   SV40 poly(A) signal: SV40 polyadenylation signal
   4586..4602    -  protein_bind   lac operator: The lac repressor binds to the lac operator to inhibit transcription in E. coli. This inhibition can be relieved by adding lactose or isopropyl-β-D-thiogalactopyranoside (IPTG). lac repressor encoded by lacI
   4610..4640    -  promoter       lac promoter: promoter for the E. coli lac operon
   4655..4676    -  protein_bind   CAP binding site: CAP binding activates transcription in the presence of cAMP. E. coli catabolite activator protein
   4689..4781    -  CDS            lacI (fragment): lac repressor; lacI; The lac repressor binds to the lac operator to inhibit transcription in E. coli. This inhibition can be relieved by adding lactose or isopropyl-β-D-thiogalactopyranoside (IPTG).
   4964..5552    -  rep_origin     ori: high-copy-number ColE1/pMB1/pBR322/pUC origin of replication
   5723..6583    -  CDS            AmpR: β-lactamase; bla; confers resistance to ampicillin, carbenicillin, and related antibiotics
   6584..6688    -  promoter       AmpR promoter: bla
