[The description below was written by a language model from this plasmid's Addgene catalogue record and pLannotate feature annotations shown in this document.]
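Description:
pcDNA3-HA-BHLHE40 is a mammalian expression plasmid built on the pcDNA3 backbone for producing human BHLHE40 (basic helix-loop-helix family member e40, also known as DEC1, BHLHB2, SHARP2 or STRA13) in cultured mammalian cells. It is maintained in E. coli as a high-copy plasmid through a ColE1/pUC-type origin and selected with ampicillin via the β-lactamase gene and its own promoter. An f1 phage origin is also present, which in principle allows single-stranded DNA production.

The BHLHE40 coding sequence was inserted between EcoRI and NotI sites and sits downstream of the human cytomegalovirus immediate-early enhancer and promoter, with the bovine growth hormone polyadenylation signal terminating the transcript. The catalogue entry records an N-terminal HA epitope tag. The automated annotation does not call the tag as a separate feature, but there is unannotated space upstream of the BHLHE40 reading frame where it would be expected to lie. T7 and SP6 phage promoters flank the insert, as is standard in pcDNA3, and can serve for in vitro transcription or as sequencing primer sites. A second cassette, in which the SV40 early promoter drives the neomycin phosphotransferase gene followed by an SV40 polyadenylation signal, permits G418 selection of stably transfected cells. Short annotated fragments (HIV-1 LTR, ble, lacI, bom, lac promoter/operator) appear to be backbone remnants or partial matches rather than functional elements.

The construct gives strong constitutive expression of HA-tagged BHLHE40 for detection or immunoprecipitation with anti-HA antibodies. The associated publication concerns regulated degradation of DEC1 in the DNA damage response, consistent with use in protein stability and interaction studies.
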