Addgene plasmid #110154: pcDNA3-HA-BHLHE40
Purpose: Expression of human BHLHE40 in mammalian cells
Depositing lab: Daniele Guardavaccaro. Publication: USP17- and SCFbetaTrCP--regulated degradation of DEC1 controls the DNA damage response. Kim J, D'Annibale S, Magliozzi R, Low TY, Jansen P, Shaltiel IA, Mohammed S, Heck AJ, Medema RH, Guardavaccaro D. Mol Cell Biol. 2014 Nov 15;34(22):4177-85. doi: 10.1128/MCB.00530-14. Epub 2014 Sep 8. PubMed 25202122.
Backbone
  Vector backbone: pcDNA3
  Vector type: Mammalian Expression
Growth in bacteria
  Bacterial resistance: Ampicillin, 100 μg/mL
  Growth temperature: 37°C
  Growth strain: DH5alpha
  Copy number: High Copy
Gene/Insert
  Gene/Insert name: BHLHE40 (basic helix-loop-helix family member e40)
  Species: H. sapiens (human)
  Entrez Gene: BHLHE40 (a.k.a. BHLHB2, Clast5, DEC1, HLHB2, SHARP-2, SHARP2, STRA13, Stra14)
  Promoter: CMV
  Tag / fusion protein: HA (N terminal on insert)
  Cloning method: Restriction Enzyme; 5′ cloning site EcoRI (unknown if destroyed); 3′ cloning site NotI (unknown if destroyed)
Terms and licenses: Academic/Nonprofit Terms; Industry Terms: Not Available to Industry
How to cite: pcDNA3-HA-BHLHE40 was a gift from Daniele Guardavaccaro (Addgene plasmid # 110154 ; http://n2t.net/addgene:110154 ; RRID:Addgene_110154)
